Addgene plasmid #25420: YFP-mDia2
Depositing lab: Arthur Alberts. Depositing organization: Van Andel Research Institute. Publication: The basic region of the diaphanous-autoregulatory domain (DAD) is required for autoregulatory interactions with the diaphanous-related formin inhibitory domain. Wallar BJ, Stropich BN, Schoenherr JA, Holman HA, Kitchen SM, Alberts AS. J Biol Chem. 2006 Feb 17. 281(7):4300-7. 10.1074/jbc.M510277200 PubMed 16361707.
Backbone
  Vector backbone: YFP-C1
  Backbone manufacturer: clontech Invitrogen
  Backbone size w/o insert (bp): 3000
  Vector type: Mammalian Expression
  Selectable markers: Neomycin (select with G418)
Growth in bacteria
  Bacterial resistance: Kanamycin, 50 μg/mL
  Growth temperature: 37°C
  Growth strain: DH5alpha
  Copy number: Unknown
Gene/Insert
  Gene/Insert name: diap3 (alt names: drf3; mDia2)
  Species: M. musculus (mouse)
  Insert size (bp): 3000
  Mutation: Encodes mDia2 amino acids T47 to L1171
  GenBank ID: NM_019670
  Entrez Gene: Diaph3 (a.k.a. 4930417P13Rik, Dia2, Diap3, Drf3, p134MDia2)
  Tag / fusion protein: YFP A206K (N terminal on insert)
  Cloning method: Restriction Enzyme; 5′ cloning site BspE1 (unknown if destroyed); 3′ cloning site KpnI (unknown if destroyed)
  Sequencing primers: 5′ n/a; 3′ n/a
Terms and licenses: Academic/Nonprofit Terms; Industry Terms: Not Available to Industry
How to cite: YFP-mDia2 was a gift from Arthur Alberts (Addgene plasmid # 25420 ; http://n2t.net/addgene:25420 ; RRID:Addgene_25420)
