[The description below was written by a language model from this plasmid's Addgene catalogue record.]
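Description:
YFP-mDia2 is a mammalian expression plasmid built on a Clontech-type YFP-C1 backbone, in which the fluorescent protein sits upstream of the cloning site so that an inserted coding sequence is expressed as a C-terminal extension of YFP. It is propagated in E. coli under kanamycin selection. It also carries a neomycin resistance marker, so transfected mammalian cells can be selected with G418. The record does not name the promoter, origins of replication or polyadenylation signals, and no feature table is provided. The copy number is listed as unknown, and the recorded backbone and insert sizes (each about 3 kb) appear to be rounded estimates.

The insert is mouse Diaph3 (also called Diap3, Drf3 or mDia2), a member of the Diaphanous-related formin family of actin-nucleating proteins. It was cloned between BspEI and KpnI sites. The coding region covers residues T47 to L1171, so it lacks the extreme N-terminus of the protein. The N-terminal tag is YFP carrying the A206K substitution, a change generally used to reduce the weak tendency of GFP-family proteins to dimerise, which helps ensure that localisation or interaction signals reflect the fused formin and not the tag.

The associated work concerns autoregulation of Diaphanous-related formins, specifically the interaction between the diaphanous-autoregulatory domain and the inhibitory domain. The construct is therefore suited to visualising mDia2 localisation in live or fixed mammalian cells and to studying formin regulation and its cytoskeletal effects after transient transfection or stable selection.
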