>Addgene plasmid #25420 | YFP-mDia2 | addgene partial sequence | sequence record 31114 | 25420 with SV40pA-R
AGCTGCATAACAGTTAACAACAACAATTGCATTCATTTTATGTTTCAGGTTCAGGGGGAGGTGTGGGAGG
TTTTTTAAAGCAAGTAAAACCTCTACAAATGTGGTATGGCTGATTATGATCAGTTATCTAGATCCGGTGG
ATCCCGGGCCCGCGGTACCTAAAGCTCGTAATCTTGCCAGCAGGGCTTCAACTTCAGGAACTGATTCGCT
TTTAGCAACAGAGCCAAGAAGTTCCATTTCCTTTTTTTTGTTGCTTTCTGCATTACAGGCTTCCTTCTCA
ACTGCCTTGATCCTCCCTGTAGACGCATGAGTGTCTAGATTATAATTAAGCTCCTTGGCGACTGGAGTCC
TGGTGGAGTTGCAATTGATACTGTGGTGTGGACGTGACCCTTCTGTCAACTGCATTTTCTGATTTTCATG
GTTACAAACTTTGAGAACAGGCCTCTGAGACATCGGGCTGAGACTCTGCCGAATATCTTTCAGCTTTGGT
GTCCTTTTTCTTCTGTCGCGGAAGGCAGCCCCTGACTGCAAGGCCTCCAGCAGACTATCCATCACTCCTG
TCTCATCTCCCTCAGTTTTCATTTCTAGTAAGCGCTTTTTCTCTTGCTGGCGTTCAAGTCGCTCTTTCTC
TGCTCGCTCTTTCGCTATCCTGGCACGTTTCTCCTTTTCTGCTGCTTCTCGTTTTTTGATGTTTTCCTTT
AATGCTAGCATAAATGAAGTTCTGAAGTTGTTCAGATCATTAAAAAACTCTTCCACGGAAACCTTCTTCA
TGTCGACAGCATAGTAGCCCATTATACTCTGGTACAATTGTGTCATGCTGCCCAGTAGTGTGGAGAGTTT
TTCATACTGCTCGTTCGCACTGATAACGAAGCTGGACATC
