>Addgene plasmid #25420 | YFP-mDia2 | addgene partial sequence | sequence record 31115 | 25420 with EGFP-C
AGTCCGGAACAGATGATATGCTGGACAAATTTGCCAGTATAAGAATTCCAGGGAGCAAGAAAGAGAGACC
TCCCCTTCCCCACCTGAAGACTGTGTCTGGGATCAGTGACAGCTCATCACTGTCCTCAGAGACAATGGAA
AACAACCCAAAGGCGCTGCCAGAGAGTGAAGTCTTGAAGCTTTTTGAGAAGATGATGGAAGATATGAATT
TAAATGAAGATAAAAAGGCACCATTGCGGGAAAAAGACTTCGGTATCAAAAAAGAAATGGTGATGCAGTA
CATTAATACTGCTTCTAAGACAGGAAGTCTTAGAAGTAGCCGACAGATCTCACCTCAGGAATTTCTCCAT
GAGCTGAAAATGGGTTACACAGACGAGAGACTTTTCACGTATCTGGAGTCACTCCGAGTATCATTGACCA
GTCATCCTGTGAGTTGGGTGCAAAGCTTTGGACACGAGGGACTCGGATTATTGCTGGACATTTTGGAAAA
ACTAATTAATGGGCAAATCCAAGAAAAAGTTGTGAAGAAGACTCAGCACAAAGTCATCCAGTGTCTGAGA
GCCCTGATGAACACACAGTATGGCTTAGAAAGGATTATGAGTGACAAGAGGAGTCTTTCCTTGTTGGCAA
AAGCCATGGATCCCAGGCAGCCCGCTATGATGGCAGACGTGGTGAAGCTTCTGTCTGCAGTGTGCATTGT
CGGCGAGGAAAGCATCCTTGAAGAAGTGTTAGAAGCCTTGACTTCAGCTGGAGAAGAAAGAAAGATTGAC
AGATTTTTTTCCATTGTGGAAGGCCTCCGGCATAACTCAGTGAACCTGCA
